>Addgene plasmid #110032 | pHH0103_RPA1_RepA-N | addgene full sequence | sequence record 215947 | Addgene NGS Result
TTGACAATTAATCATCGGCTCGTATAATGTGTGGAATTGTGAGCGGATAACAATTTCACACAGGAAACAG
CCAGTCCGTTTAGGTGTTTTCACGAGCACTTCACCAACAAGGACCATAGATTATGAAAATCGAAGAACAC
CATCACCATCACCATTCCAGCGGTAAGCTTATGTCCCCTATACTAGGTTATTGGAAAATTAAGGGCCTTG
TGCAACCCACTCGACTTCTTTTGGAATATCTTGAAGAAAAATATGAAGAGCATTTGTATGAGCGCGATGA
AGGTGATAAATGGCGAAACAAAAAGTTTGAATTGGGTTTGGAGTTTCCCAATCTTCCTTATTATATTGAT
GGTGATGTTAAATTAACACAGTCTATGGCCATCATACGTTATATAGCTGACAAGCACAACATGTTGGGTG
GTTGTCCAAAAGAGCGTGCAGAGATTTCAATGCTTGAAGGAGCGGTTTTGGATATTAGATACGGTGTTTC
GAGAATTGCATATAGTAAAGACTTTGAAACTCTCAAAGTTGATTTTCTTAGCAAGCTACCTGAAATGCTG
AAAATGTTCGAAGATCGTTTATGTCATAAAACATATTTAAATGGTGATCATGTAACCCATCCTGACTTCA
TGTTGTATGACGCTCTTGATGTTGTTTTATACATGGACCCAATGTGCCTGGATGCGTTCCCAAAATTAGT
TTGTTTTAAAAAACGTATTGAAGCTATCCCACAAATTGATAAGTACTTGAAATCCAGCAAGTATATAGCA
TGGCCTTTGCAGGGCTGGCAAGCCACGTTTGGTGGTGGCGACCATCCTCCAAAATCGGATCTGGAAGTTC
TGTTCCAGGGGCCCCTGTCCAGCGGTCTGGTTCCGCGTGGTTCCGGTACCGCGGCCCAGCCGGCCGTCGG
CCAGCTGAGCGAAGGTGCGATTGCGGCCATCATGCAAAAAGGCGATACCAATATTAAACCGATCCTGCAG
GTTATTAACATCCGTCCGATTACCACGGGCAATTCACCGCCGCGTTATCGCCTGCTGATGTCGGACGGTC
TGAACACCCTGAGCTCTTTTATGCTGGCAACGCAACTGAACCCGCTGGTTGAAGAAGAACAGCTGAGTTC
CAATTGCGTTTGTCAAATTCATCGCTTCATCGTCAACACGCTGAAAGATGGCCGTCGCGTGGTTATTCTG
ATGGAACTGGAAGTGCTGAAAAGTGCAGAAGCTGTCGGCGTGAAAATCGGTAACCCGGTTCCGTACAATG
AAGGTGCGGCCGCATA
[142 nt withheld, positions 1277-1418]
C
[98 nt withheld, positions 1420-1517]
AGTTTGTACTGGTGACGAAACTCAGTGTCTAGCTAGAGTGGC
[149 nt withheld, positions 1560-1708]
T
[41 nt withheld, positions 1710-1750]
T
[62 nt withheld, positions 1752-1813]
A
[35 nt withheld, positions 1815-1849]
CCTCCCTCAATCGGTTGAATGTCGCCCTTTTGTCTTTGGCGCTGGTAAACCATATGAA
[86 nt withheld, positions 1908-1993]
T
[54 nt withheld, positions 1995-2048]
CTAGCGCCGCCCTATACCTTGTCTGCCTCCCCGCGTTGCGTCGCGGTGCATGGAGCCGGGCCACCTCGAC
CTGAATGGAAGCCGGCGGCACCTCGCTAACGGATTCACCACTCCAAGAATTGGAGCCAATCAATTCTTGC
GGAGAACTGTGAATGCGCAAACCAACCCTTGGCAGAACATATCCATCGCGTCCGCCATCTCCAGCAGCCG
CACGCGGCGCATCTCGGGCAGCGTTGGGTCCTGGCCACGGGTGCGCATGATCGTGCTCCTGTCGTTGAGG
ACCCGGCTAGGCTGGCGGGGTTGCCTTACTGGTTAGCAGAATGAATCACCGATACGCGAGCGAACGTGAA
GCGACTGCTGCTGCAAAACGTCTGCGACCTGAGCAACAACATGAATGGTCTTCGGTTTCCGTGTTTCGTA
AAGTCTGGAAACGCGGAAGTCAGCGCCCTGCACCATTATGTTCCGGATCTGCATCGCAGGATGCTGCTGG
CTACCCTGTGGAACACCTACATCTGTATTAACGAAGCGCTGGCATTGACCCTGAGTGATTTTTCTCTGGT
CCCGCCGCATCCATACCGCCAGTTGTTTACCCTCACAACGTTCCAGTAACCGGGCATGTTCATCATCAGT
AACCCGTATCGTGAGCATCCTCTCTCGTTTCATCGGTATCATTACCCCCATGAACAGAAATCCCCCTTAC
ACGGAGGCATCAGTGACCAAACAGGAAAAAACCGCCCTTAACATGGCCCGCTTTATCAGAAGCCAGACAT
TAACGCTTCTGGAGAAACTCAACGAGCTGGACGCGGATGAACAGGCAGACATCTGTGAATCGCTTCACGA
CCACGCTGATGAGCTTTACCGCAGGATCCGCGAAATTGTAAGCGTTAATATTTTGTTAAAATTCGCGTTA
AATTTTTGTTAAATCAGCTCATTTTTTAACCAATAGGCCGAAATCGGCAAAATCCCTTATAAATCAAAAG
AATAGACCGAGATAGGGT
[37 nt withheld, positions 3047-3083]
AAAGAACGTGGACTCCAACGTCAAAGG
[49 nt withheld, positions 3111-3159]
T
[91 nt withheld, positions 3161-3251]
G
[124 nt withheld, positions 3253-3376]
CGCGGATCCTGCCTCGCGCGTTTCGGTGATGACGGTGAAAACCTCTGACACATGCAGCTCCCGGAGACGG
TCACAGCTTGTCTGTAAGCGGATGCCGGGAGCAGACAAGCCCGTCAGGGCGCGTCAGCGGGTGTTGGCGG
GTGTCGGGGCGCAGCCATGACCCAGTCACGTAGCGATAGCGGAGTGTATACTGGCTTAACTATGCGGCAT
CAGAGCAGATTGTACTGAGAGTGCACCATATGCGGTGTGAAATACCGCACAGATGCGTAAGGAGAAAATA
CCGCATCAGGCGCTCTTCCGCTTCCTCGCTCACTGACTCGCTGCGCTCGGTCGTTCGGCTGCGGCGAGCG
GTATCAGCTCACTCAAAGGCGGTAATACGGTTATCCACAGAATCAGGGGATAACGCAGGAAAGAACATGT
GAGCAAAAGGCCAGCAAAAGGCCAGGAACCGTAAAAAGGCCGCGTTGCTGGCGTTTTTCCATAGGCTCCG
CCCCCCTGACGAGCATCACAAAAATCGACGCTCAAGTCAGAGGTGGCGAAACCCGACAGGACTATAAAGA
TACCAGGGTTTCCCCCTGGAAGCTCCCTCGTGCGCTCTCCTGTTCCGACCCTGCCGCTTACCGGATACCT
GTCCGCCTTTCTCCCTTCGGGAAGCGTGGCGCTTTCTCATAGCTCACGCTGTAGGTATCTCAGTTCGGTG
TAGGTCGTTCGCTCCAAGCTGGGCTGTGTGCACGAACCCCCCGTTCAGCCCGACCGCTGCGCCTTATCCG
GTAACTATCGTCTTGAGTCCAACCCGGTAAGACACGACTTATCGCCACTGGCAGCAGCCACTGGTAACAG
GATTAGCAGAGCGAGGTATGTAGGCGGTGCTACAGAGTTCTTGAAGTGGTGGCCTAACTACGGCTACACT
AGAAGGACAGTATTTGGTATCTGCGCTCTGCTGAAGCCAGTTACCTTCGGAAAAAGAGTTGGTAGCTCTT
GATCCGGCAAACAAACCACCGCTGGTAGCGGTGGTTTTTTTGTTTGCAAGCAGCAGATTACGCGCAGAAA
AAAAGGATCTCAAGAAGATCCTTTGATCTTTTCTACGGGGTCTGACGCTCAGTGGAACGAAAACTCACGT
TAAGGGATTTTGGTCATGAGATTATCAAAAAGGATCTTCACCTAGATCCTTTTAAATTAAAAATGAAGTT
TTAAATCAATCTAAAGTATATATGAGTAAACTTGGTCTGACAGTTACCAATGCTTAATCAGTGAGGCACC
TATCTCAGCGATCTGTCTATTTCGTTCATCCATAGTTGCCTGACTCCCCGTCGTGTAGATAACTACGATA
CGGGAGGGCTTACCATCTGGCCCCAGTGCTGCAATGATACCGCGAGACCCACGCTCACCGGCTCCAGATT
TATCAGCAATAAACCAGCCAGCCGGAAGGGCCGAGCGCAGAAGTGGTCCTGCAACTTTATCCGCCTCCAT
CCAGTCTATTAATTGTTGCCGGGAAGCTAGAGTAAGTAGTTCGCCAGTTAATAGTTTGCGCAACGTTGTT
GCCATTGCTGCAGGCATCGTGGTGTCACGCTCGTCGTTTGGTATGGCTTCATTCAGCTCCGGTTCCCAAC
GATCAAGGCGAGTTACATGATCCCCCATGTTGTGCAAAAAAGCGGTTAGCTCCTTCGGTCCTCCGATCGT
TGTCAGAAGTAAGTTGGCCGCAGTGTTATCACTCATGGTTATGGCAGCACTGCATAATTCTCTTACTGTC
ATGCCATCCGTAAGATGCTTTTCTGTGACTGGTGAGTACTCAACCAAGTCATTCTGAGAATAGTGTATGC
GGCGACCGAGTTGCTCTTGCCCGGCGTCAACACGGGATAATACCGCGCCACATAGCAGAACTTTAAAAGT
GCTCATCATTGGAAAACGTTCTTCGGGGCGAAAACTCTCAAGGATCTTACCGCTGTTGAGATCCAGTTCG
ATGTAACCCACTCGTGCACCCAACTGATCTTCAGCATCTTTTACTTTCACCAGCGTTTCTGGGTGAGCAA
AAACAGGAAGGCAAAATGCCGCAAAAAAGGGAATAAGGGCGACACGGAAATGTTGAATACTCATACTCTT
CCTTTTTCAATATTATTGAAGCATTTATCAGGGTTATTGTCTCATGAGCGGATACATATTTGAATGTATT
TAGAAAAATAAACAAATAGGGGTTCCGCGCACATTTCCCCGAAAAGTGCCACCTGACGTCTAAGAAACCA
TTATTATCATGACATTAACCTATAAAAATAGGCGTATCACGAGGCCCTTTCGTCTTCAAGAATTCCCGAC
ACCATCGAATGGTGCAAAACCTTTCGCGGTATGGCATGATAGCGCCCGGAAGAGAGTCAATTCAGGGTGG
TGAATGTGAAACCAGTAACGTTATACGATGTCGCAGAGTATGCCGGTGTCTCTTATCAGACCGTTTCCCG
CGTGGTGAACCAGGCCAGCCACGTTTCTGCGAAAACGCGGGAAAAAGTGGAAGCGGCGATGGCGGAGCTG
AATTACATTCCCAACCGCGTGGCACAACAACTGGCGGGCAAACAGTCGTTGCTGATTGGCGTTGCCACCT
CCAGTCTGGCCCTGCACGCGCCGTCGCAAATTGTCGCGGCGATTAAATCTCGCGCCGATCAACTGGGTGC
CAGCGTGGTGGTGTCGATGGTAGAACGAAGCGGCGTCGAAGCCTGTAAAGCGGCGGTGCACAATCTTCTC
GCGCAACGCGTCAGTGGGCTGATCATTAACTATCCGCTGGATGACCAGGATGCCATTGCTGTGGAAGCTG
CCTGCACTAATGTTCCGGCGTTATTTCTTGATGTCTCTGACCAGACACCCATCAACAGTATTATTTTCTC
CCATGAAGACGGTACGCGACTGGGCGTGGAGCATCTGGTCGCATTGGGTCACCAGCAAATCGCGCTGTTA
GCGGGCCCATTAAGTTCTGTCTCGGCGCGTCTGCGTCTGGCTGGCTGGCATAAATATCTCACTCGCAATC
AAATTCAGCCGATAGCGGAACGGGAAGGCGACTGGAGTGCCATGTCCGGTTTTCAACAAACCATGCAAAT
GCTGAATGAGGGCATCGTTCCCACTGCGATGCTGGTTGCCAACGATCAGATGGCGCTGGGCGCAATGCGC
GCCATTACCGAGTCCGGGCTGCGCGTTGGTGCGGATATCTCGGTAGTGGGATACGACGATACCGAAGACA
GCTCATGTTATATCCCGCCGTTAACCACCATCAAACAGGATTTTCGCCTGCTGGGGCAAACCAGCGTGGA
CCGCTTGCTGCAACTCTCTCAGGGCCAGGCGGTGAAGGGCAATCAGCTGTTGCCCGTCTCACTGGTGAAA
AGAAAAACCACCCTGGCGCCCAATACGCAAACCGCCTCTCCCCGCGCGTTGGCCGATTCATTAATGCAGC
TGGCACGACAGGTTTCCCGACTGGAAAGCGGGCAGTGAGCGCAACGCAATTAATGTAAGTTAGCTCACTC
ATTAGGCACAATTCTCATGTTTGACAGCTTATCATCGACTGCACGGTGCACCAATGCTTCTGGCGTCAGG
CAGCCATCGGAAGCTGTGGTATGGCTGTGCAGGTCGTAAATCACTGCATAATTCGTGTCGCTCAAGGCGC
ACTCCCGTTCTGGATAATGTTTTTTGCGCCGACATCATAACGGTTCTGGCAAATATTCTGAAATGAGCTG
Features (pLannotate 1.2.2; 21 found; start..end, strand, type, name):
      1..29      +  promoter       tac promoter: strong E. coli promoter; hybrid between the trp and lac UV5 promoters
     37..53      +  protein_bind   lac operator: The lac repressor binds to the lac operator to inhibit transcription in E. coli. This inhibition can be relieved by adding lactose or isopropyl-β-D-thiogalactopyranoside (IPTG). lac repressor encoded by lacI
    138..155     +  CDS            6xHis: 6xHis affinity tag
    171..824     +  CDS            GST26_SCHJA: Experimental evidence at protein level: Swiss-Prot protein existence level 1. GST isoenzymes appear to play a central role in the parasite detoxification system. Other functions are also suspected including a role in increasing the solubility of haematin in the parasite gut. From Schistosoma japonicum (Blood fluke).
    906..1265    +  CDS            RPA1 (fragment): RFA1_HUMAN - Also known as REPA1, RPA70. Experimental evidence at protein level: Swiss-Prot protein existence level 1. As part of the heterotrimeric replication protein A complex (RPA/RP-A), binds and stabilizes single-stranded DNA intermediates, that form during DNA replication or upon DNA stress. It prevents their reannealing and in parallel, recruits and activates different proteins and complexes involved in DNA metabolism (PubMed:27723720, PubMed:27723717). Thereby, it plays an essential role both in DNA replication and the cellular response to DNA damage (PubMed:9430682). In the cellular
   1281..1328    +  terminator     fd terminator (sequence withheld): central terminator from bacteriophage fd (Otsuka and Kunisawa, 1982)
   1333..1545    +  CDS            M13 gene III (fragment) (sequence partly withheld): pIII; III; minor coat protein
   1560..2030    +  CDS            M13 gene III (fragment) (sequence partly withheld): pIII; III; minor coat protein
   2052..2122    +  CDS            TcR (fragment): tetracycline efflux protein; tet; confers resistance to tetracycline
   2364..2744    -  CDS            YPB1_ECOLX: Protein predicted: Swiss-Prot protein existence level 4. From Escherichia coli.
   2761..2912    +  CDS            rop (fragment): Rop protein, which maintains plasmids at low copy number; rop
   2948..3376    -  rep_origin     f1 ori (sequence partly withheld): f1 bacteriophage origin of replication; arrow indicates direction of (+) strand synthesis
   3385..3424    +  CDS            rop (fragment): Rop protein, which maintains plasmids at low copy number; rop
   3526..3666    +  misc_feature   bom: basis of mobility region from pBR322
   3852..4439    -  rep_origin     ori: high-copy-number ColE1/pMB1/pBR322/pUC origin of replication
   4610..5470    -  CDS            AmpR: β-lactamase; bla; confers resistance to ampicillin, carbenicillin, and related antibiotics
   5471..5575    -  promoter       AmpR promoter: bla
   5684..5761    +  promoter       lacIq promoter: lacI (mutant); In the lacIq allele, a single base change in the promoter boosts expression of the lacI gene about 10-fold.
   5762..6844    +  CDS            lacI: lac repressor; lacI; The lac repressor binds to the lac operator to inhibit transcription in E. coli. This inhibition can be relieved by adding lactose or isopropyl-β-D-thiogalactopyranoside (IPTG).
   6857..6878    +  protein_bind   CAP binding site: CAP binding activates transcription in the presence of cAMP. E. coli catabolite activator protein
   6897..6914    +  promoter       tet promoter (fragment): E. coli promoter for tetracycline efflux protein gene
