[The description below was written by a language model from this plasmid's Addgene catalogue record and pLannotate feature annotations shown in this document.]
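Description:
pHH0103_RPA1_RepA-N is a bacterial expression plasmid of about 7.1 kb, built on the pHH0103 backbone, for producing and purifying the N-terminal domain of human replication protein A subunit RPA1 (RPA70) in E. coli. It replicates from a ColE1/pMB1-type origin with the pBR322 bom region and is selected with ampicillin through the β-lactamase gene. The catalogue lists it as low copy. The rop gene is annotated only as two fragments interrupted by an f1 phage origin. That origin, together with annotated fragments of M13 gene III and of the tetracycline resistance gene, suggests descent from a pBR322-based phagemid display vector, although the record does not say so.

The expression cassette is driven by the strong hybrid tac promoter followed by a lac operator. The plasmid also carries lacI under the lacIq promoter, so it supplies its own repressor and expression is inducible with IPTG. The annotated coding features run in order as a 6xHis tag, Schistosoma japonicum glutathione S-transferase, and a 360-nt fragment of RPA1 cloned between SfiI and NotI sites, which implies a His-GST-RPA1 domain fusion suited to nickel or glutathione affinity purification. An fd phage terminator follows the insert and lies ahead of the gene III fragments, so these are probably not part of the expressed product.

In its native context, RPA1 is part of the heterotrimeric complex that binds single-stranded DNA and recruits replication and DNA damage response factors. The associated publication is a large-scale survey of high-affinity ligands for peptide recognition modules, consistent with the purified domain serving as a target in peptide-binding studies.
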