Addgene plasmid #110032: pHH0103_RPA1_RepA-N
Purpose: Protein expression and purification of RPA1_RepA-N
Depositing lab: Sachdev Sidhu. Depositing organization: University of Toronto. Publication: Large-scale survey and database of high affinity ligands for peptide recognition modules. Teyra J, Kelil A, Jain S, Helmy M, Jajodia R, Hooda Y, Gu J, D'Cruz AA, Nicholson SE, Min J, Sudol M, Kim PM, Bader GD, Sidhu SS. Mol Syst Biol. 2020 Dec;16(12):e9310. doi: 10.15252/msb.20199310. PubMed 33438817.
Backbone
  Vector backbone: pHH0103
  Vector type: Bacterial Expression
Growth in bacteria
  Bacterial resistance: Ampicillin, 100 μg/mL
  Growth temperature: 37°C
  Growth strain: DH5alpha
  Copy number: Low Copy
Gene/Insert
  Gene/Insert name: RPA1_RepA-N
  Species: H. sapiens (human)
  Entrez Gene: RPA1 (a.k.a. HSSB, MST075, PFBMFT6, REPA1, RF-A, RP-A, RPA70)
  Cloning method: Restriction Enzyme; 5′ cloning site Sfi1 (unknown if destroyed); 3′ cloning site Not1 (unknown if destroyed)
Terms and licenses: Academic/Nonprofit Terms; Industry Terms: Not Available to Industry
How to cite: pHH0103_RPA1_RepA-N was a gift from Sachdev Sidhu (Addgene plasmid # 110032 ; http://n2t.net/addgene:110032 ; RRID:Addgene_110032)
