>Addgene plasmid #110032 | pHH0103_RPA1_RepA-N | depositor partial sequence | sequence record 206984 | pHH0103_RPA1_RepA-N sequence 381 bps
GGCCCAGCCGGCCGTCGGCCAGCTGAGCGAAGGTGCGATTGCGGCCATCATGCAAAAAGGCGATACCAAT
ATTAAACCGATCCTGCAGGTTATTAACATCCGTCCGATTACCACGGGCAATTCACCGCCGCGTTATCGCC
TGCTGATGTCGGACGGTCTGAACACCCTGAGCTCTTTTATGCTGGCAACGCAACTGAACCCGCTGGTTGA
AGAAGAACAGCTGAGTTCCAATTGCGTTTGTCAAATTCATCGCTTCATCGTCAACACGCTGAAAGATGGC
CGTCGCGTGGTTATTCTGATGGAACTGGAAGTGCTGAAAAGTGCAGAAGCTGTCGGCGTGAAAATCGGTA
ACCCGGTTCCGTACAATGAAGGTGCGGCCGC
